>Addgene plasmid #222191 | pET20b-mPTER-D298A | addgene full sequence | sequence record 442821 | Addgene NGS Result
TGGCGAATGGG
[124 nt withheld, positions 12-135]
C
[91 nt withheld, positions 137-227]
A
[49 nt withheld, positions 229-277]
CCTTTGACGTTGGAGTCCACGTTCTTT
[37 nt withheld, positions 305-341]
ACCCTATCTCGGTCTATTCTTTTGATTTATAAGGGATTTTGCCGATTTCGGCCTATTGGTTAAAAAATGA
GCTGATTTAACAAAAATTTAACGCGAATTTTAACAAAATATTAACGCTTACAATTTAGGTGGCACTTTTC
GGGGAAATGTGCGCGGAACCCCTATTTGTTTATTTTTCTAAATACATTCAAATATGTATCCGCTCATGAG
ACAATAACCCTGATAAATGCTTCAATAATATTGAAAAAGGAAGAGTATGAGTATTCAACATTTCCGTGTC
GCCCTTATTCCCTTTTTTGCGGCATTTTGCCTTCCTGTTTTTGCTCACCCAGAAACGCTGGTGAAAGTAA
AAGATGCTGAAGATCAGTTGGGTGCACGAGTGGGTTACATCGAACTGGATCTCAACAGCGGTAAGATCCT
TGAGAGTTTTCGCCCCGAAGAACGTTTTCCAATGATGAGCACTTTTAAAGTTCTGCTATGTGGCGCGGTA
TTATCCCGTATTGACGCCGGGCAAGAGCAACTCGGTCGCCGCATACACTATTCTCAGAATGACTTGGTTG
AGTACTCACCAGTCACAGAAAAGCATCTTACGGATGGCATGACAGTAAGAGAATTATGCAGTGCTGCCAT
AACCATGAGTGATAACACTGCGGCCAACTTACTTCTGACAACGATCGGAGGACCGAAGGAGCTAACCGCT
TTTTTGCACAACATGGGGGATCATGTAACTCGCCTTGATCGTTGGGAACCGGAGCTGAATGAAGCCATAC
CAAACGACGAGCGTGACACCACGATGCCTGCAGCAATGGCAACAACGTTGCGCAAACTATTAACTGGCGA
ACTACTTACTCTAGCTTCCCGGCAACAATTAATAGACTGGATGGAGGCGGATAAAGTTGCAGGACCACTT
CTGCGCTCGGCCCTTCCGGCTGGCTGGTTTATTGCTGATAAATCTGGAGCCGGTGAGCGTGGGTCTCGCG
GTATCATTGCAGCACTGGGGCCAGATGGTAAGCCCTCCCGTATCGTAGTTATCTACACGACGGGGAGTCA
GGCAACTATGGATGAACGAAATAGACAGATCGCTGAGATAGGTGCCTCACTGATTAAGCATTGGTAACTG
TCAGACCAAGTTTACTCATATATACTTTAGATTGATTTAAAACTTCATTTTTAATTTAAAAGGATCTAGG
TGAAGATCCTTTTTGATAATCTCATGACCAAAATCCCTTAACGTGAGTTTTCGTTCCACTGAGCGTCAGA
CCCCGTAGAAAAGATCAAAGGATCTTCTTGAGATCCTTTTTTTCTGCGCGTAATCTGCTGCTTGCAAACA
AAAAAACCACCGCTACCAGCGGTGGTTTGTTTGCCGGATCAAGAGCTACCAACTCTTTTTCCGAAGGTAA
CTGGCTTCAGCAGAGCGCAGATACCAAATACTGTCCTTCTAGTGTAGCCGTAGTTAGGCCACCACTTCAA
GAACTCTGTAGCACCGCCTACATACCTCGCTCTGCTAATCCTGTTACCAGTGGCTGCTGCCAGTGGCGAT
AAGTCGTGTCTTACCGGGTTGGACTCAAGACGATAGTTACCGGATAAGGCGCAGCGGTCGGGCTGAACGG
GGGGTTCGTGCACACAGCCCAGCTTGGAGCGAACGACCTACACCGAACTGAGATACCTACAGCGTGAGCT
ATGAGAAAGCGCCACGCTTCCCGAAGGGAGAAAGGCGGACAGGTATCCGGTAAGCGGCAGGGTCGGAACA
GGAGAGCGCACGAGGGAGCTTCCAGGGGGAAACGCCTGGTATCTTTATAGTCCTGTCGGGTTTCGCCACC
TCTGACTTGAGCGTCGATTTTTGTGATGCTCGTCAGGGGGGCGGAGCCTATGGAAAAACGCCAGCAACGC
GGCCTTTTTACGGTTCCTGGCCTTTTGCTGGCCTTTTGCTCACATGTTCTTTCCTGCGTTATCCCCTGAT
TCTGTGGATAACCGTATTACCGCCTTTGAGTGAGCTGATACCGCTCGCCGCAGCCGAACGACCGAGCGCA
GCGAGTCAGTGAGCGAGGAAGCGGAAGAGCGCCTGATGCGGTATTTTCTCCTTACGCATCTGTGCGGTAT
TTCACACCGCAATGGTGCACTCTCAGTACAATCTGCTCTGATGCCGCATAGTTAAGCCAGTATACACTCC
GCTATCGCTACGTGACTGGGTCATGGCTGCGCCCCGACACCCGCCAACACCCGCTGACGCGCCCTGACGG
GCTTGTCTGCTCCCGGCATCCGCTTACAGACAAGCTGTGACCGTCTCCGGGAGCTGCATGTGTCAGAGGT
TTTCACCGTCATCACCGAAACGCGCGAGGCAGCTGCGGTAAAGCTCATCAGCGTGGTCGTGAAGCGATTC
ACAGATGTCTGCCTGTTCATCCGCGTCCAGCTCGTTGAGTTTCTCCAGAAGCGTTAATGTCTGGCTTCTG
ATAAAGCGGGCCATGTTAAGGGCGGTTTTTTCCTGTTTGGTCACTGATGCCTCCGTGTAAGGGGGATTTC
TGTTCATGGGGGTAATGATACCGATGAAACGAGAGAGGATGCTCACGATACGGGTTACTGATGATGAACA
TGCCCGGTTACTGGAACGTTGTGAGGGTAAACAACTGGCGGTATGGATGCGGCGGGACCAGAGAAAAATC
ACTCAGGGTCAATGCCAGCGCTTCGTTAATACAGATGTAGGTGTTCCACAGGGTAGCCAGCAGCATCCTG
CGATGCAGATCCGGAACATAATGGTGCAGGGCGCTGACTTCCGCGTTTCCAGACTTTACGAAACACGGAA
ACCGAAGACCATTCATGTTGTTGCTCAGGTCGCAGACGTTTTGCAGCAGCAGTCGCTTCACGTTCGCTCG
CGTATCGGTGATTCATTCTGCTAACCAGTAAGGCAACCCCGCCAGCCTAGCCGGGTCCTCAACGACAGGA
GCACGATCATGCGCACCCGTGGCCAGGACCCAACGCTGCCCGAGATCTCGATCCCGCGAAATTAATACGA
CTCACTATAGGGAGACCACAACGGTTTCCCTCTAGAAATAATTTTGTTTAACTTTAAGAAGGAGATATAC
ATATGTGGAGTCATCCTCAGTTCGAGAAAGGATCCTCGAGCCTTAGTGGCAAAGTGCAAACCGTGCTTGG
CCTTGTCGAACCTTCTCAATTAGGCCGCACTCTGACTCATGAGCATTTGACTATGACCTTTGACAGCTTT
TATTGTCCTCCGCCGCCGTGCCACGAAGTAACTAGCAAAGAGCCGATCATGATGAAGAACTTGTTCTGGA
TTCAAAAAAACCCTTATTCCCACCGCGAGAATTTGCAGTTAAATCAGGAGGTAGGGGCAATCCGTGAGGA
GCTTTTATACTTCAAAGCTAAGGGTGGTGGAGCCTTGGTAGAGAATACTACGACCGGTCTGTCTCGCGAC
GTCCATACTCTTAAGTGGTTAGCAGAACAGACCGGAGTACATATTATCGCAGGCGCGGGCTTCTACGTGG
ATGCGACACATTCGGCAGCCACGCGCGCAATGTCGGTTGAGCAGTTAACGGATGTGCTTATTAATGAAAT
CCTGCATGGTGCTGATGGAACCAGCATCAAATGCGGGGTCATCGGCGAAATCGGATGTAGCTGGCCGTTG
ACCGATTCTGAGCGTAAAATCCTTGAGGCTACAGCGCACGCGCAAGCCCAATTAGGATGTCCGGTTATTA
TCCACCCGGGCCGCAATCCCGGCGCACCGTTCCAGATTATTCGTATTTTGCAAGAAGCAGGGGCAGACAT
TAGCAAAACGGTTATGTCTCACTTAGACCGCACCATCTTCGATAAGAAAGAGCTTTTAGAGTTTGCACAG
CTGGGATGCTACCTTGAGTACGATCTTTTCGGGACAGAGTTATTGAATTACCAGTTATCCCCGGATATTG
ATATGCCCGATGACAATAAACGTATTCGCCGTGTTCACTTTCTTGTCGACGAGGGGTATGAGGACCGTAT
CTTGATGGCGCACGCGATCCACACGAAGCACCGTTTGATGAAGTATGGTGGACATGGGTACTCGCATATC
TTAACAAATATCGTGCCTAAAATGTTGTTGCGTGGATTGACAGAGCGCGTGTTGGATAAAATCCTGATTG
AGAACCCAAAACAGTGGCTTACCTTCAAGGCGGCCGCACTCGAGCACCACCACCACCACCACTGAGATCC
GGCTGCTAACAAAGCCCGAAAGGAAGCTGAGTTGGCTGCTGCCACCGCTGAGCAATAACTAGCATAACCC
CTTGGGGCCTCTAAACGGGTCTTGAGGGGTTTTTTGCTGAAAGGAGGAACTATATCCGGAT
Features (pLannotate 1.2.2; 13 found; start..end, strand, type, name):
     12..440     +  rep_origin     f1 ori (sequence partly withheld): f1 bacteriophage origin of replication; arrow indicates direction of (+) strand synthesis
    493..597     +  promoter       AmpR promoter: bla
    598..1458    +  CDS            AmpR: β-lactamase; bla; confers resistance to ampicillin, carbenicillin, and related antibiotics
   1629..2217    +  rep_origin     ori: high-copy-number ColE1/pMB1/pBR322/pUC origin of replication
   2403..2542    -  misc_feature   bom: basis of mobility region from pBR322
   2644..2835    -  CDS            rop: Rop protein, which maintains plasmids at low copy number; rop
   2852..3232    +  CDS            YPB1_ECOLX: Protein predicted: Swiss-Prot protein existence level 4. From Escherichia coli.
   3344..3362    +  promoter       T7 promoter: promoter for bacteriophage T7 RNA polymerase
   3394..3416    +  RBS            RBS: efficient ribosome binding site from bacteriophage T7 gene 10 (Olins and Rangwala, 1989)
   3457..4500    +  CDS            Pter: PTER_MOUSE - Experimental evidence at protein level: Swiss-Prot protein existence level 1. From Mus musculus (Mouse).
   4516..4533    +  CDS            9xHis (fragment): 9xHis affinity tag
   4543..4592    +  CDS            SET1 (fragment): solubility-enhancement tag derived from T7 phage gene 10B
   4600..4647    +  terminator     T7 terminator: transcription terminator for bacteriophage T7 RNA polymerase
