[The description below was written by a language model from this plasmid's Addgene catalogue record and pLannotate feature annotations shown in this document.]
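Description:
pET20b-mPTER-D298A is a bacterial expression plasmid built on the pET-20b backbone for producing a point-mutant form of mouse PTER (phosphotriesterase-related protein) in E. coli. The 4,672-nt sequenced plasmid carries a ColE1/pBR322-type origin of replication, together with the pBR322 bom (basis of mobility) region and a rop coding sequence. An f1 phage origin is present, which allows single-stranded DNA production. Selection is through the β-lactamase gene (AmpR), driven by its own promoter, which confers ampicillin resistance. The catalogue lists the plasmid as high copy, although the annotated rop gene is normally associated with lower copy number. It is maintained in a cloning strain, and a BL21-type strain is indicated for protein expression.

The expression cassette consists of a T7 promoter, the efficient ribosome binding site from T7 gene 10, the Pter open reading frame and a T7 terminator, so transcription depends on a host that supplies T7 RNA polymerase. No lac operator or lacI gene is annotated. The insert (1,113 bp as recorded) was cloned between NdeI and NotI. It carries an N-terminal Strep tag supplied with the insert, which probably corresponds to the unannotated gap between the RBS and the Pter match. A C-terminal 6xHis tag comes from the backbone and is detected in the feature table as a fragment of a longer His tag. The short "SET1" fragment annotated just before the terminator is likely a sequence-similarity hit to T7-derived backbone sequence rather than a functional fusion partner.

The D298A substitution replaces an aspartate with alanine. The record does not state its functional consequence. The associated work concerns a PTER-dependent pathway of taurine metabolism, and the dual tags suit affinity purification of the recombinant mutant protein.
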