Addgene plasmid #222191: pET20b-mPTER-D298A
Purpose: Bacterial expression of mouse PTER-D298A protein
Depositing lab: Jonathan Long. Depositing organization: Stanford University. Publication: A PTER-dependent pathway of taurine metabolism linked to energy balance. Wei W, Lyu X, Markhard AL, Fu S, Mardjuki RE, Cavanagh PE, Zeng X, Rajniak J, Lu N, Xiao S, Zhao M, Moya-Garzon MD, Truong SD, Chou JC, Wat LW, Chidambaranathan-Reghupaty S, Coassolo L, Xu D, Shen F, Huang W, Ramirez CB, Jang C, Svensson KJ, Fischbach MA, Long JZ. bioRxiv [Preprint]. 2024 Mar 22:2024.03.21.586194. doi: 10.1101/2024.03.21.586194. PubMed 38562797.
Backbone
  Vector backbone: pET-20b
  Vector type: Bacterial Expression
Growth in bacteria
  Bacterial resistance: Ampicillin, 100 μg/mL
  Growth temperature: 37°C
  Growth strain: DH5alpha
  Growth instructions: E. coli BL21 should be used for protein expression.
  Copy number: High Copy
Gene/Insert
  Gene/Insert name: PTER
  Species: M. musculus (mouse)
  Insert size (bp): 1113
  Mutation: D298A
  Entrez Gene: Pter (a.k.a. Mpr56-1)
  Tag / fusion protein: Strep (N terminal on insert); 6xHis (C terminal on backbone)
  Cloning method: Restriction Enzyme; 5′ cloning site NdeI (unknown if destroyed); 3′ cloning site NotI (unknown if destroyed)
Terms and licenses: Academic/Nonprofit Terms; Industry Terms: Not Available to Industry
Depositor comments: Please visit https://doi.org/10.1101/2024.03.21.586194 for bioRxiv preprint.
How to cite: pET20b-mPTER-D298A was a gift from Jonathan Long (Addgene plasmid # 222191 ; http://n2t.net/addgene:222191 ; RRID:Addgene_222191)
